LOCUS       Exported 8323 bp ds-DNA circular SYN 13-MAY-2021
DEFINITION  3rd generation lentiviral gRNA plasmid targeting human MINK1.
ACCESSION   .
VERSION     .
KEYWORDS    MINK1 gRNA (BRDN0001147795)
SOURCE      synthetic DNA construct
  ORGANISM  synthetic DNA construct
REFERENCE   1 (bases 1 to 8323)
  AUTHORS   Doench JG, Fusi N, Sullender M, Hegde M, Vaimberg EW, Donovan KF,
            Smith I, Tothova Z, Wilen C, Orchard R, Virgin HW, Listgarten J,
            Root DE
  TITLE     Optimized sgRNA design to maximize activity and minimize off-target
            effects of CRISPR-Cas9.
  JOURNAL   Nat Biotechnol. 2016 Jan 18. doi: 10.1038/nbt.3437.
  PUBMED    26780180
REFERENCE   2 (bases 1 to 8323)
  AUTHORS   .
  TITLE     Direct Submission
  JOURNAL   Exported May 13, 2021 from SnapGene Server 1.1.58
            http://www.snapgene.com
FEATURES             Location/Qualifiers
     source          1..8323
                     /organism="synthetic DNA construct"
                     /mol_type="other DNA"
     promoter        87..1265
                     /label=EF-1-alpha promoter
                     /note="strong constitutive promoter for human elongation
                     factor EF-1-alpha"
     intron          318..1256
                     /label=EF-1-alpha intron A
                     /note="intron upstream of the start codon of human
                     EF-1-alpha"
     primer_bind     1213..1233
                     /label=EF1a-F
                     /note="Human elongation factor-1a promoter, forward primer"
     CDS             1278..1877
                     /codon_start=1
                     /gene="pac from Streptomyces alboniger"
                     /product="puromycin N-acetyltransferase"
                     /label=PuroR
                     /note="confers resistance to puromycin"
                     /translation="MTEYKPTVRLATRDDVPRAVRTLAAAFADYPATRHTVDPDRHIER
                     VTELQELFLTRVGLDIGKVWVADDGAAVAVWTTPESVEAGAVFAEIGPRMAELSGSRLA
                     AQQQMEGLLAPHRPKEPAWFLATVGVSPDHQGKGLGSAVVLPGVEAAERAGVPAFLETS
                     APRNLPFYERLGFTVTADVEVPEGPRTWCMTRKPGA"
     primer_bind     complement(1278..1297)
                     /label=Puro-R
                     /note="Puromycin resistance gene, reverse primer. Also
                     called puro-variant-R"
     primer_bind     1774..1794
                     /label=Puro-F
                     /note="Puromycin resistance gene, forward primer"
     misc_feature    1893..2481
                     /label=WPRE
                     /note="woodchuck hepatitis virus posttranscriptional
                     regulatory element"
     primer_bind     complement(1946..1966)
                     /label=WPRE-R
                     /note="WPRE, reverse primer"
     CDS             complement(2364..2375)
                     /codon_start=1
                     /product="Factor Xa recognition and cleavage site"
                     /label=Factor Xa site
                     /translation="IEGR"
     LTR             2553..2786
                     /label=3' LTR (Delta-U3)
                     /note="self-inactivating 3' long terminal repeat (LTR) from
                     HIV-1"
     polyA_signal    2864..2985
                     /label=SV40 poly(A) signal
                     /note="SV40 polyadenylation signal"
     primer_bind     complement(2901..2920)
                     /label=SV40pA-R
                     /note="SV40 polyA, reverse primer"
     primer_bind     2955..2974
                     /label=EBV-rev
                     /note="SV40 polyA terminator, reverse primer"
     rep_origin      3025..3160
                     /label=SV40 ori
                     /note="SV40 origin of replication"
     primer_bind     3087..3106
                     /label=SV40pro-F
                     /note="SV40 promoter/origin, forward primer"
     primer_bind     complement(3180..3199)
                     /label=T7
                     /note="T7 promoter, forward primer"
     promoter        complement(3181..3199)
                     /label=T7 promoter
                     /note="promoter for bacteriophage T7 RNA polymerase"
     primer_bind     complement(3209..3226)
                     /label=M13 Forward
                     /note="In lacZ gene. Also called M13-F20 or M13 (-21)
                     Forward"
     primer_bind     complement(3209..3225)
                     /label=M13 fwd
                     /note="common sequencing primer, one of multiple similar
                     variants"
     primer_bind     complement(3218..3240)
                     /label=M13/pUC Forward
                     /note="In lacZ gene"
     rep_origin      3367..3822
                     /direction=RIGHT
                     /label=f1 ori
                     /note="f1 bacteriophage origin of replication; arrow
                     indicates direction of (+) strand synthesis"
     primer_bind     complement(3454..3473)
                     /label=F1ori-R
                     /note="F1 origin, reverse primer"
     primer_bind     3664..3685
                     /label=F1ori-F
                     /note="F1 origin, forward primer"
     promoter        3848..3952
                     /gene="bla"
                     /label=AmpR promoter
     CDS             3953..4813
                     /codon_start=1
                     /gene="bla"
                     /product="beta-lactamase"
                     /label=AmpR
                     /note="confers resistance to ampicillin, carbenicillin, and
                     related antibiotics"
                     /translation="MSIQHFRVALIPFFAAFCLPVFAHPETLVKVKDAEDQLGARVGYI
                     ELDLNSGKILESFRPEERFPMMSTFKVLLCGAVLSRIDAGQEQLGRRIHYSQNDLVEYS
                     PVTEKHLTDGMTVRELCSAAITMSDNTAANLLLTTIGGPKELTAFLHNMGDHVTRLDRW
                     EPELNEAIPNDERDTTMPVAMATTLRKLLTGELLTLASRQQLIDWMEADKVAGPLLRSA
                     LPAGWFIADKSGAGERGSRGIIAALGPDGKPSRIVVIYTTGSQATMDERNRQIAEIGAS
                     LIKHW"
     primer_bind     complement(4171..4190)
                     /label=Amp-R
                     /note="Ampicillin resistance gene, reverse primer"
     rep_origin      4984..5572
                     /direction=RIGHT
                     /label=ori
                     /note="high-copy-number ColE1/pMB1/pBR322/pUC origin of
                     replication"
     primer_bind     5473..5492
                     /label=pBR322ori-F
                     /note="pBR322 origin, forward primer"
     primer_bind     5726..5743
                     /label=L4440
                     /note="L4440 vector, forward primer"
     protein_bind    5860..5881
                     /label=CAP binding site
                     /bound_moiety="E. coli catabolite activator protein"
                     /note="CAP binding activates transcription in the presence
                     of cAMP."
     promoter        5896..5926
                     /label=lac promoter
                     /note="promoter for the E. coli lac operon"
     protein_bind    5934..5950
                     /label=lac operator
                     /bound_moiety="lac repressor encoded by lacI"
                     /note="The lac repressor binds to the lac operator to
                     inhibit transcription in E. coli. This inhibition can be
                     relieved by adding lactose or
                     isopropyl-beta-D-thiogalactopyranoside (IPTG)."
     primer_bind     5939..5961
                     /label=M13/pUC Reverse
                     /note="In lacZ gene"
     primer_bind     5958..5974
                     /label=M13 rev
                     /note="common sequencing primer, one of multiple similar
                     variants"
     primer_bind     5958..5974
                     /label=M13 Reverse
                     /note="In lacZ gene. Also called M13-rev"
     primer_bind     5993..6013
                     /label=T3
                     /note="T3 promoter, forward primer"
     promoter        5995..6013
                     /label=T3 promoter
                     /note="promoter for bacteriophage T3 RNA polymerase"
     promoter        6041..6267
                     /label=RSV promoter
                     /note="Rous sarcoma virus enhancer/promoter"
     LTR             6268..6448
                     /label=5' LTR (truncated)
                     /note="truncated 5' long terminal repeat (LTR) from HIV-1"
     misc_feature    6495..6620
                     /label=HIV-1 Psi
                     /note="packaging signal of human immunodeficiency virus
                     type 1"
     misc_feature    7113..7346
                     /label=RRE
                     /note="The Rev response element (RRE) of HIV-1 allows for
                     Rev-dependent mRNA export from the nucleus to the
                     cytoplasm."
     CDS             7531..7575
                     /codon_start=1
                     /product="antigenic peptide corresponding to amino acids
                     655 to 669 of the HIV envelope protein gp41 (Lutje Hulsik
                     et al., 2013)"
                     /label=gp41 peptide
                     /note="recognized by the 2H10 single-chain llama nanobody"
                     /translation="KNEQELLELDKWASL"
     promoter        7753..7993
                     /label=U6 promoter
                     /note="RNA polymerase III promoter for human U6 snRNA"
     primer_bind     7753..7773
                     /label=hU6-F
                     /note="Human U6 promoter, forward primer"
     primer_bind     7924..7943
                     /label=LKO.1 5'
                     /note="Human U6 promoter, forward primer"
     misc_RNA        8023..8098
                     /label=gRNA scaffold
                     /note="guide RNA scaffold for the Streptococcus pyogenes
                     CRISPR/Cas9 system"
     misc_feature    8154..8271
                     /label=cPPT/CTS
                     /note="central polypurine tract and central termination
                     sequence of HIV-1"
ORIGIN
        1 cccgggtgca aagatggata aagttttaaa cagagaggaa tctttgcagc taatggacct
       61 tctaggtctt gaaaggagtg ggaattggct ccggtgcccg tcagtgggca gagcgcacat
      121 cgcccacagt ccccgagaag ttggggggag gggtcggcaa ttgatccggt gcctagagaa
      181 ggtggcgcgg ggtaaactgg gaaagtgatg tcgtgtactg gctccgcctt tttcccgagg
      241 gtgggggaga accgtatata agtgcagtag tcgccgtgaa cgttcttttt cgcaacgggt
      301 ttgccgccag aacacaggta agtgccgtgt gtggttcccg cgggcctggc ctctttacgg
      361 gttatggccc ttgcgtgcct tgaattactt ccacctggct gcagtacgtg attcttgatc
      421 ccgagcttcg ggttggaagt gggtgggaga gttcgaggcc ttgcgcttaa ggagcccctt
      481 cgcctcgtgc ttgagttgag gcctggcctg ggcgctgggg ccgccgcgtg cgaatctggt
      541 ggcaccttcg cgcctgtctc gctgctttcg ataagtctct agccatttaa aatttttgat
      601 gacctgctgc gacgcttttt ttctggcaag atagtcttgt aaatgcgggc caagatctgc
      661 acactggtat ttcggttttt ggggccgcgg gcggcgacgg ggcccgtgcg tcccagcgca
      721 catgttcggc gaggcggggc ctgcgagcgc ggccaccgag aatcggacgg gggtagtctc
      781 aagctggccg gcctgctctg gtgcctggcc tcgcgccgcc gtgtatcgcc ccgccctggg
      841 cggcaaggct ggcccggtcg gcaccagttg cgtgagcgga aagatggccg cttcccggcc
      901 ctgctgcagg gagctcaaaa tggaggacgc ggcgctcggg agagcgggcg ggtgagtcac
      961 ccacacaaag gaaaagggcc tttccgtcct cagccgtcgc ttcatgtgac tccacggagt
     1021 accgggcgcc gtccaggcac ctcgattagt tctcgagctt ttggagtacg tcgtctttag
     1081 gttgggggga ggggttttat gcgatggagt ttccccacac tgagtgggtg gagactgaag
     1141 ttaggccagc ttggcacttg atgtaattct ccttggaatt tgcccttttt gagtttggat
     1201 cttggttcat tctcaagcct cagacagtgg ttcaaagttt ttttcttcca tttcaggtgt
     1261 cgtgacgtac ggccaccatg accgagtaca agcccacggt gcgcctcgcc acccgcgacg
     1321 acgtccccag ggccgtacgc accctcgccg ccgcgttcgc cgactacccc gccacgcgcc
     1381 acaccgtcga tccggaccgc cacatcgagc gggtcaccga gctgcaagaa ctcttcctca
     1441 cgcgcgtcgg gctcgacatc ggcaaggtgt gggtcgcgga cgacggcgcc gccgtggcgg
     1501 tctggaccac gccggagagc gtcgaagcgg gggcggtgtt cgccgagatc ggcccgcgca
     1561 tggccgagtt gagcggttcc cggctggccg cgcagcaaca gatggaaggc ctcctggcgc
     1621 cgcaccggcc caaggagccc gcgtggttcc tggccaccgt cggagtctcg cccgaccacc
     1681 agggcaaggg tctgggcagc gccgtcgtgc tccccggagt ggaggcggcc gagcgcgccg
     1741 gggtgcccgc cttcctggag acctccgcgc cccgcaacct ccccttctac gagcggctcg
     1801 gcttcaccgt caccgccgac gtcgaggtgc ccgaaggacc gcgcacctgg tgcatgaccc
     1861 gcaagcccgg tgcctgaacg cgttaagtcg acaatcaacc tctggattac aaaatttgtg
     1921 aaagattgac tggtattctt aactatgttg ctccttttac gctatgtgga tacgctgctt
     1981 taatgccttt gtatcatgct attgcttccc gtatggcttt cattttctcc tccttgtata
     2041 aatcctggtt gctgtctctt tatgaggagt tgtggcccgt tgtcaggcaa cgtggcgtgg
     2101 tgtgcactgt gtttgctgac gcaaccccca ctggttgggg cattgccacc acctgtcagc
     2161 tcctttccgg gactttcgct ttccccctcc ctattgccac ggcggaactc atcgccgcct
     2221 gccttgcccg ctgctggaca ggggctcggc tgttgggcac tgacaattcc gtggtgttgt
     2281 cggggaaatc atcgtccttt ccttggctgc tcgcctgtgt tgccacctgg attctgcgcg
     2341 ggacgtcctt ctgctacgtc ccttcggccc tcaatccagc ggaccttcct tcccgcggcc
     2401 tgctgccggc tctgcggcct cttccgcgtc ttcgccttcg ccctcagacg agtcggatct
     2461 ccctttgggc cgcctccccg cgtcgacttt aagaccaatg acttacaagg cagctgtaga
     2521 tcttagccac tttttaaaag aaaagggggg actggaaggg ctaattcact cccaacgaag
     2581 acaagatctg ctttttgctt gtactgggtc tctctggtta gaccagatct gagcctggga
     2641 gctctctggc taactaggga acccactgct taagcctcaa taaagcttgc cttgagtgct
     2701 tcaagtagtg tgtgcccgtc tgttgtgtga ctctggtaac tagagatccc tcagaccctt
     2761 ttagtcagtg tggaaaatct ctagcagtac gtatagtagt tcatgtcatc ttattattca
     2821 gtatttataa cttgcaaaga aatgaatatc agagagtgag aggaacttgt ttattgcagc
     2881 ttataatggt tacaaataaa gcaatagcat cacaaatttc acaaataaag catttttttc
     2941 actgcattct agttgtggtt tgtccaaact catcaatgta tcttatcatg tctggctcta
     3001 gctatcccgc ccctaactcc gcccatcccg cccctaactc cgcccagttc cgcccattct
     3061 ccgccccatg gctgactaat tttttttatt tatgcagagg ccgaggccgc ctcggcctct
     3121 gagctattcc agaagtagtg aggaggcttt tttggaggcc tagggacgta cccaattcgc
     3181 cctatagtga gtcgtattac gcgcgctcac tggccgtcgt tttacaacgt cgtgactggg
     3241 aaaaccctgg cgttacccaa cttaatcgcc ttgcagcaca tccccctttc gccagctggc
     3301 gtaatagcga agaggcccgc accgatcgcc cttcccaaca gttgcgcagc ctgaatggcg
     3361 aatgggnnnn nnnnnnnnnn nnnnnnnnnn nnnnnnnnnn nnnnnnnnnn nnnnnnnnnn
     3421 nnnnnnnnnn nnnnnnnnnn nnnnnnnnnn nnnnnnnnnn nnnnnnnnnn nnnnnnnnnn
     3481 nnnnnnnnnn cnnnnnnnnn nnnnnnnnnn nnnnnnnnnn nnnnnnnnnn nnnnnnnnnn
     3541 nnnnnnnnnn nnnnnnnnnn nnnnnnnnnn nnnnnnnnnn nnannnnnnn nnnnnnnnnn
     3601 nnnnnnnnnn nnnnnnnnnn nnnnnnnnnn nncctttgac gttggagtcc acgttcttta
     3661 atagtggact cttgttccaa actggaacaa cactcaaccc tatctcggtc tattcttttg
     3721 atttataagg gattttgccg atttcggcct attggttaaa aaatgagctg atttaacaaa
     3781 aatttaacgc gaattttaac aaaatattaa cgcttacaat ttaggtggca cttttcgggg
     3841 aaatgtgcgc ggaaccccta tttgtttatt tttctaaata cattcaaata tgtatccgct
     3901 catgagacaa taaccctgat aaatgcttca ataatattga aaaaggaaga gtatgagtat
     3961 tcaacatttc cgtgtcgccc ttattccctt ttttgcggca ttttgccttc ctgtttttgc
     4021 tcacccagaa acgctggtga aagtaaaaga tgctgaagat cagttgggtg cacgagtggg
     4081 ttacatcgaa ctggatctca acagcggtaa gatccttgag agttttcgcc ccgaagaacg
     4141 ttttccaatg atgagcactt ttaaagttct gctatgtggc gcggtattat cccgtattga
     4201 cgccgggcaa gagcaactcg gtcgccgcat acactattct cagaatgact tggttgagta
     4261 ctcaccagtc acagaaaagc atcttacgga tggcatgaca gtaagagaat tatgcagtgc
     4321 tgccataacc atgagtgata acactgcggc caacttactt ctgacaacga tcggaggacc
     4381 gaaggagcta accgcttttt tgcacaacat gggggatcat gtaactcgcc ttgatcgttg
     4441 ggaaccggag ctgaatgaag ccataccaaa cgacgagcgt gacaccacga tgcctgtagc
     4501 aatggcaaca acgttgcgca aactattaac tggcgaacta cttactctag cttcccggca
     4561 acaattaata gactggatgg aggcggataa agttgcagga ccacttctgc gctcggccct
     4621 tccggctggc tggtttattg ctgataaatc tggagccggt gagcgtgggt ctcgcggtat
     4681 cattgcagca ctggggccag atggtaagcc ctcccgtatc gtagttatct acacgacggg
     4741 gagtcaggca actatggatg aacgaaatag acagatcgct gagataggtg cctcactgat
     4801 taagcattgg taactgtcag accaagttta ctcatatata ctttagattg atttaaaact
     4861 tcatttttaa tttaaaagga tctaggtgaa gatccttttt gataatctca tgaccaaaat
     4921 cccttaacgt gagttttcgt tccactgagc gtcagacccc gtagaaaaga tcaaaggatc
     4981 ttcttgagat cctttttttc tgcgcgtaat ctgctgcttg caaacaaaaa aaccaccgct
     5041 accagcggtg gtttgtttgc cggatcaaga gctaccaact ctttttccga aggtaactgg
     5101 cttcagcaga gcgcagatac caaatactgt tcttctagtg tagccgtagt taggccacca
     5161 cttcaagaac tctgtagcac cgcctacata cctcgctctg ctaatcctgt taccagtggc
     5221 tgctgccagt ggcgataagt cgtgtcttac cgggttggac tcaagacgat agttaccgga
     5281 taaggcgcag cggtcgggct gaacgggggg ttcgtgcaca cagcccagct tggagcgaac
     5341 gacctacacc gaactgagat acctacagcg tgagctatga gaaagcgcca cgcttcccga
     5401 agggagaaag gcggacaggt atccggtaag cggcagggtc ggaacaggag agcgcacgag
     5461 ggagcttcca gggggaaacg cctggtatct ttatagtcct gtcgggtttc gccacctctg
     5521 acttgagcgt cgatttttgt gatgctcgtc aggggggcgg agcctatgga aaaacgccag
     5581 caacgcggcc tttttacggt tcctggcctt ttgctggcct tttgctcaca tgttctttcc
     5641 tgcgttatcc cctgattctg tggataaccg tattaccgcc tttgagtgag ctgataccgc
     5701 tcgccgcagc cgaacgaccg agcgcagcga gtcagtgagc gaggaagcgg aagagcgccc
     5761 aatacgcaaa ccgcctctcc ccgcgcgttg gccgattcat taatgcagct ggcacgacag
     5821 gtttcccgac tggaaagcgg gcagtgagcg caacgcaatt aatgtgagtt agctcactca
     5881 ttaggcaccc caggctttac actttatgct tccggctcgt atgttgtgtg gaattgtgag
     5941 cggataacaa tttcacacag gaaacagcta tgaccatgat tacgccaagc gcgcaattaa
     6001 ccctcactaa agggaacaaa agctggagct gcaagcttaa tgtagtctta tgcaatactc
     6061 ttgtagtctt gcaacatggt aacgatgagt tagcaacatg ccttacaagg agagaaaaag
     6121 caccgtgcat gccgattggt ggaagtaagg tggtacgatc gtgccttatt aggaaggcaa
     6181 cagacgggtc tgacatggat tggacgaacc actgaattgc cgcattgcag agatattgta
     6241 tttaagtgcc tagctcgata cataaacggg tctctctggt tagaccagat ctgagcctgg
     6301 gagctctctg gctaactagg gaacccactg cttaagcctc aataaagctt gccttgagtg
     6361 cttcaagtag tgtgtgcccg tctgttgtgt gactctggta actagagatc cctcagaccc
     6421 ttttagtcag tgtggaaaat ctctagcagt ggcgcccgaa cagggacttg aaagcgaaag
     6481 ggaaaccaga ggagctctct cgacgcagga ctcggcttgc tgaagcgcgc acggcaagag
     6541 gcgaggggcg gcgactggtg agtacgccaa aaattttgac tagcggaggc tagaaggaga
     6601 gagatgggtg cgagagcgtc agtattaagc gggggagaat tagatcgcga tgggaaaaaa
     6661 ttcggttaag gccaggggga aagaaaaaat ataaattaaa acatatagta tgggcaagca
     6721 gggagctaga acgattcgca gttaatcctg gcctgttaga aacatcagaa ggctgtagac
     6781 aaatactggg acagctacaa ccatcccttc agacaggatc agaagaactt agatcattat
     6841 ataatacagt agcaaccctc tattgtgtgc atcaaaggat agagataaaa gacaccaagg
     6901 aagctttaga caagatagag gaagagcaaa acaaaagtaa gaccaccgca cagcaagcgg
     6961 ccgctgatct tcagacctgg aggaggagat atgagggaca attggagaag tgaattatat
     7021 aaatataaag tagtaaaaat tgaaccatta ggagtagcac ccaccaaggc aaagagaaga
     7081 gtggtgcaga gagaaaaaag agcagtggga ataggagctt tgttccttgg gttcttggga
     7141 gcagcaggaa gcactatggg cgcagcgtca atgacgctga cggtacaggc cagacaatta
     7201 ttgtctggta tagtgcagca gcagaacaat ttgctgaggg ctattgaggc gcaacagcat
     7261 ctgttgcaac tcacagtctg gggcatcaag cagctccagg caagaatcct ggctgtggaa
     7321 agatacctaa aggatcaaca gctcctgggg atttggggtt gctctggaaa actcatttgc
     7381 accactgctg tgccttggaa tgctagttgg agtaataaat ctctggaaca gatttggaat
     7441 cacacgacct ggatggagtg ggacagagaa attaacaatt acacaagctt aatacactcc
     7501 ttaattgaag aatcgcaaaa ccagcaagaa aagaatgaac aagaattatt ggaattagat
     7561 aaatgggcaa gtttgtggaa ttggtttaac ataacaaatt ggctgtggta tataaaatta
     7621 ttcataatga tagtaggagg cttggtaggt ttaagaatag tttttgctgt actttctata
     7681 gtgaatagag ttaggcaggg atattcacca ttatcgtttc agacccacct cccaaccccg
     7741 aggggaccca gagagggcct atttcccatg attccttcat atttgcatat acgatacaag
     7801 gctgttagag agataattag aattaatttg actgtaaaca caaagatatt agtacaaaat
     7861 acgtgacgta gaaagtaata atttcttggg tagtttgcag ttttaaaatt atgttttaaa
     7921 atggactatc atatgcttac cgtaacttga aagtatttcg atttcttggc tttatatatc
     7981 ttgtggaaag gacgaaacac cgccccgacc ataatggtac aggttttaga gctagaaata
     8041 gcaagttaaa ataaggctag tccgttatca acttgaaaaa gtggcaccga gtcggtgctt
     8101 ttttaagctt ggcgtaacta gatcttgaga caaatggcag tattcatcca caattttaaa
     8161 agaaaagggg ggattggggg gtacagtgca ggggaaagaa tagtagacat aatagcaaca
     8221 gacatacaaa ctaaagaatt acaaaaacaa attacaaaaa ttcaaaattt tcgggtttat
     8281 tacagggaca gcagagatcc actttggcgc cggctcgagg ggg
//
