[The description below was written by a language model from this plasmid's Addgene catalogue record and the feature table of its GenBank file.]
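Description:
MINK1 gRNA (BRDN0001147795) is a third-generation lentiviral guide RNA plasmid built on the lentiGuide-Puro backbone, designed to direct Streptococcus pyogenes Cas9 to the human MINK1 gene (also known as MAP4K6), which encodes a kinase. The 8.3 kb circular construct is propagated in E. coli at high copy from a ColE1/pUC-type origin with ampicillin selection through beta-lactamase. It also carries an f1 origin and an SV40 origin and poly(A) signal in the plasmid backbone.

The lentiviral transfer cassette begins with an RSV promoter fused to a truncated HIV-1 5' LTR, which makes genomic RNA production independent of Tat. This is followed by the Psi packaging signal, the Rev response element for nuclear export of unspliced RNA, and a cPPT/CTS element that aids nuclear import of the reverse-transcribed genome. The cassette ends in a U3-deleted, self-inactivating 3' LTR. Within this frame, a human U6 RNA polymerase III promoter drives the MINK1-targeting spacer joined to the SpCas9 gRNA scaffold. A separate EF-1-alpha promoter with its intron A expresses puromycin N-acetyltransferase, allowing selection of transduced mammalian cells, and a WPRE downstream enhances transcript expression.

The guide was designed against several MINK1 reference transcripts and belongs to a human kinome gRNA collection associated with work on optimized sgRNA design. The plasmid does not encode Cas9, so it is intended for use with a separate Cas9-expressing lentiviral vector or in cells that already express Cas9, typically for knockout of MINK1.
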