Addgene plasmid #76262: MINK1 gRNA (BRDN0001147795)
Purpose: 3rd generation lentiviral gRNA plasmid targeting human MINK1
Depositing lab: John Doench & David Root. Depositing organization: Broad Institute. Publication: Optimized sgRNA design to maximize activity and minimize off-target effects of CRISPR-Cas9. Doench JG, Fusi N, Sullender M, Hegde M, Vaimberg EW, Donovan KF, Smith I, Tothova Z, Wilen C, Orchard R, Virgin HW, Listgarten J, Root DE. Nat Biotechnol. 2016 Jan 18. doi: 10.1038/nbt.3437. PubMed 26780180.
Backbone
  Vector backbone: lentiGuide-Puro
  Backbone manufacturer: Zhang Lab (Addgene plasmid # 52963)
  Vector type: Mammalian Expression, Lentiviral, CRISPR
  Selectable markers: Puromycin
Growth in bacteria
  Bacterial resistance: Ampicillin, 100 μg/mL
  Growth temperature: 37°C
  Growth strain: DH5alpha
  Copy number: High Copy
Gene/Insert
  Gene/Insert name: MINK1 (alt names: MINK1; NM_001024937.3)
  gRNA/shRNA sequence: CCCCGACCATAATGGTACAG
  Species: H. sapiens (human)
  Entrez Gene: MINK1 (a.k.a. B55, MAP4K6, MEKKK 6, MINK, YSK2, ZC3)
  Promoter: hU6
  Cloning method: Unknown
  Sequencing primers: 5′ U6-F; 3′ pS2-R
Terms and licenses: Academic/Nonprofit Terms; Industry Terms: Not Available to Industry
Depositor comments: The gRNA was designed to target the following Genbank reference sequence(s): NM_001024937.3,NM_015716.4,NM_153827.4,NM_170663.4. Note that this plasmid does NOT contain Cas9. It should be used in conjunction with lentiCas9-Blast (Addgene #52962) or otherwise with cell lines already expressing Cas9. Browse the full kinome gRNA library at http://www.addgene.org/pooled-library/broadgpp-human-kinome/ or visit http://www.broadinstitute.org/rnai/public/ for detailed protocols and information.
How to cite: MINK1 gRNA (BRDN0001147795) was a gift from John Doench & David Root (Addgene plasmid # 76262 ; http://n2t.net/addgene:76262 ; RRID:Addgene_76262)
