>Addgene plasmid #76262 | MINK1 gRNA (BRDN0001147795) | depositor partial sequence | sequence record 143722 | Target Sequence
CCCCGACCATAATGGTACAG
