>Addgene plasmid #76262 | MINK1 gRNA (BRDN0001147795) | addgene partial sequence | sequence record 185499 | hU6-F
AGAAAGTAATAATTTCTTGGGTAGTTTGCAGTTTTAAAATTATGTTTTAAAATGGACTATCATATGCTTA
CCGTAACTTGAAAGTATTTCGATTTCTTGGCTTTATATATCTTGTGGAAAGGACGAAACACCGCCCCGAC
CATAATGGTACAGGTTTTAGAGCTAGAAATAGCAAGTTAAAATAAGGCTAGTCCGTTATCAACTTGAAAA
AGTGGCACCGAGTCGGTGCTTTTTTAAGCTTGGCGTAACTAGATCTTGAGACAAATGGCAGTATTCATCC
ACAATTTTAAAAGAAAAGGGGGGATTGGGGGGTACAGTGCAGGGGAAAGAATAGTAGACATAATAGCAAC
AGACATACAAACTAAAGAATTACAAAAACAAATTACAAAAATTCAAAATTTTCGGGTTTATTACAGGGAC
AGCAGAGATCCACTTTGGCGCCGGCTCGAGGGGGCCCGGGTGCAAAGATGGATAAAGTTTTAAACAGAGA
GGAATCTTTGCAGCTAATGGACCTTCTAGGTCTTGAAAGGAGTGGGAATTGGCTCCGGTGCCCGTCAGTG
GGCAGAGCGC
